>Addgene plasmid #126149 | pBbE10k-RFP | addgene full sequence | sequence record 247149 | Addgene NGS Result
GACGTCTTGACAGCTAGCTCAGTCCTAGGGACTATGCTAGCAGGTTTAATCGAATTCAAAAGATCTTTTA
AGAAGGAGATATACATATGGCGAGTAGCGAAGACGTTATCAAAGAGTTCATGCGTTTCAAAGTTCGTATG
GAAGGTTCCGTTAACGGTCACGAGTTCGAAATCGAAGGTGAAGGTGAAGGTCGTCCGTACGAAGGTACCC
AGACCGCTAAACTGAAAGTTACCAAAGGTGGTCCGCTGCCGTTCGCTTGGGACATCCTGTCCCCGCAGTT
CCAGTACGGTTCCAAAGCTTACGTTAAACACCCGGCTGACATCCCGGACTACCTGAAACTGTCCTTCCCG
GAAGGTTTCAAATGGGAACGTGTTATGAACTTCGAAGACGGTGGTGTTGTTACCGTTACCCAGGACTCCT
CCCTGCAAGACGGTGAGTTCATCTACAAAGTTAAACTGCGTGGTACCAACTTCCCGTCCGACGGTCCGGT
TATGCAGAAAAAAACCATGGGTTGGGAAGCTTCCACCGAACGTATGTACCCGGAAGACGGTGCTCTGAAA
GGTGAAATCAAAATGCGTCTGAAACTGAAAGACGGTGGTCACTACGACGCTGAAGTTAAAACCACCTACA
TGGCTAAAAAACCGGTTCAGCTGCCGGGTGCTTACAAAACCGACATCAAACTGGACATCACCTCCCACAA
CGAAGACTACACCATCGTTGAACAGTACGAACGTGCTGAAGGTCGTCACTCCACCGGTGCTTAAGGATCC
AAACTCGAGTAAGGATCTCCAGGCATCAAATAAAACGAAAGGCTCAGTCGAAAGACTGGGCCTTTCGTTT
TATCTGTTGTTTGTCGGTGAACGCTCTCTACTAGAGTCACACTGGCTCACCTTCGGGTGGGCCTTTCTGC
GTTTATACCTAGGGCGTTCGGCTGCGGCGAGCGGTATCAGCTCACTCAAAGGCGGTAATACGGTTATCCA
CAGAATCAGGGGATAACGCAGGAAAGAACATGTGAGCAAAAGGCCAGCAAAAGGCCAGGAACCGTAAAAA
GGCCGCGTTGCTGGCGTTTTTCCATAGGCTCCGCCCCCCTGACGAGCATCACAAAAATCGACGCTCAAGT
CAGAGGTGGCGAAACCCGACAGGACTATAAAGATACCAGGCGTTTCCCCCTGGAAGCTCCCTCGTGCGCT
CTCCTGTTCCGACCCTGCCGCTTACCGGATACCTGTCCGCCTTTCTCCCTTCGGGAAGCGTGGCGCTTTC
TCATAGCTCACGCTGTAGGTATCTCAGTTCGGTGTAGGTCGTTCGCTCCAAGCTGGGCTGTGTGCACGAA
CCCCCCGTTCAGCCCGACCGCTGCGCCTTATCCGGTAACTATCGTCTTGAGTCCAACCCGGTAAGACACG
ACTTATCGCCACTGGCAGCAGCCACTGGTAACAGGATTAGCAGAGCGAGGTATGTAGGCGGTGCTACAGA
GTTCTTGAAGTGGTGGCCTAACTACGGCTACACTAGAAGGACAGTATTTGGTATCTGCGCTCTGCTGAAG
CCAGTTACCTTCGGAAAAAGAGTTGGTAGCTCTTGATCCGGCAAACAAACCACCGCTGGTAGCGGTGGTT
TTTTTGTTTGCAAGCAGCAGATTACGCGCAGAAAAAAAGGATCTCAAGAAGATCCTTTGATCTTTTCTAC
GGGGTCTGACGCTCAGTGGAACGAAAACTCACGTTAAGGGATTTTGGTCATGACTAGTGCTTGGATTCTC
ACCAATAAAAAACGCCCGGCGGCAACCGAGCGTTCTGAACAAATCCAGATGGAGTTCTGAGGTCATTACT
GGATCTATCAACAGGAGTCCAAGCGAGCTCTCGAACCCCAGAGTCCCGCTCAGAAGAACTCGTCAAGAAG
GCGATAGAAGGCGATGCGCTGCGAATCGGGAGCGGCGATACCGTAAAGCACGAGGAAGCGGTCAGCCCAT
TCGCCGCCAAGCTCTTCAGCAATATCACGGGTAGCCAACGCTATGTCCTGATAGCGGTCCGCCACACCCA
GCCGGCCACAGTCGATGAATCCAGAAAAGCGGCCATTTTCCACCATGATATTCGGCAAGCAGGCATCGCC
ATGGGTCACGACGAGATCCTCGCCGTCGGGCATGCGCGCCTTGAGCCTGGCGAACAGTTCGGCTGGCGCG
AGCCCCTGATGCTCTTCGTCCAGATCATCCTGATCGACAAGACCGGCTTCCATCCGAGTACGTGCTCGCT
CGATGCGATGTTTCGCTTGGTGGTCGAATGGGCAGGTAGCCGGATCAAGCGTATGCAGCCGCCGCATTGC
ATCAGCCATGATGGATACTTTCTCGGCAGGAGCAAGGTGAGATGACAGGAGATCCTGCCCCGGCACTTCG
CCCAATAGCAGCCAGTCCCTTCCCGCTTCAGTGACAACGTCGAGCACAGCTGCGCAAGGAACGCCCGTCG
TGGCCAGCCACGATAGCCGCGCTGCCTCGTCCTGCAGTTCATTCAGGGCACCGGACAGGTCGGTCTTGAC
AAAAAGAACCGGGCGCCCCTGCGCTGACAGCCGGAACACGGCGGCATCAGAGCAGCCGATTGTCTGTTGT
GCCCAGTCATAGCCGAATAGCCTCTCCACCCAAGCGGCCGGAGAACCTGCGTGCAATCCATCTTGTTCAA
TCATGCGAAACGATCCTCATCCTGTCTCTTGATCAGATCATGATCCCCTGCGCCATCAGATCCTTGGCGG
CAAGAAAGCCATCCAGTTTACTTTGCAGGGCTTCCCAACCTTACCAGAGGGCGCCCCAGCTGGCAATTCC
Features (pLannotate 1.2.2; 8 found; start..end, strand, type, name):
      7..29      +  promoter       J23119(SpeI) promoter (fragment): bacterial promoter (Registry of Standard Biological Parts BBa J23119) modified to end with an SpeI site
     87..764     +  CDS            mRFP1: monomeric derivative of DsRed (Campbell et al., 2002)
    797..868     +  terminator     rrnB T1 terminator: transcription terminator T1 from the E. coli rrnB gene
    884..911     +  terminator     T7Te terminator: phage T7 early transcription terminator
   1069..1657    -  rep_origin     ori: high-copy-number ColE1/pMB1/pBR322/pUC origin of replication
   1745..1839    -  terminator     lambda t0 terminator: transcription terminator from phage lambda
   1873..2664    -  CDS            neo: KKA2_KLEPN - Also known as kan, nptII. Experimental evidence at protein level: Swiss-Prot protein existence level 1. Resistance to kanamycin, neomycin, paromomycin, ribostamycin, butirosin and gentamicin B. From Klebsiella pneumoniae.
   2696..2800    -  CDS            tnpA (fragment): TN5P_ECOLX - Also known as tnp. Experimental evidence at protein level: Swiss-Prot protein existence level 1. Mediates transposition of transposon Tn5 by a 'cut and paste' mechanism. First, the monomeric transposase binds the 19 bp inverted DNA repeats flanking the transposon. Then, dimerization of the DNA- bound transposase creates a synaptic DNA complex. After nicking of the first DNA strand, excision of the transposon proceeds through a series of intermediates. The transposase then mediates the insertion of the transposon at a new site by strand transfer. The activity of the wild- type tran
