[The description below was written by a language model from this plasmid's Addgene catalogue record and pLannotate feature annotations shown in this document.]
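Description:
pBbE10k-RFP is a small bacterial expression plasmid (about 2.8 kb in the sequenced record) from the pBb BglBrick-compatible vector family, intended for constitutive gene expression in Escherichia coli. It replicates from a high-copy ColE1/pMB1-type origin and is selected with kanamycin through a neo (nptII) aminoglycoside phosphotransferase gene, which is followed by a lambda t0 terminator. A short fragment annotated as Tn5 transposase lies next to the resistance gene. It is most likely residual sequence carried over with the Tn5-derived kanamycin cassette rather than a functional element.

The payload is a 678 bp synthetic RFP insert, identified by the annotation as mRFP1, the monomeric DsRed derivative. The catalogue entry lists the promoter as J23116, a member of the Anderson collection of constitutive synthetic E. coli promoters. The automated annotation instead labels the short upstream element as a partial match to J23119, which is expected because members of this promoter family differ by only a few bases; the depositor's designation is the more specific one. Downstream of the reporter, a tandem rrnB T1 and T7Te terminator pair stops transcription and insulates the cassette from the rest of the backbone. The record does not annotate a ribosome binding site, although there is a gap between promoter and coding sequence where one would be expected.

Because the design follows the BglBrick standard, the RFP coding sequence can serve either as a fluorescent readout of promoter and vector strength or as a placeholder to be exchanged for a gene of interest. The plasmid was deposited in connection with work on a predictive tool for choosing E. coli expression vectors, where such reporter constructs allow expression levels to be compared across combinations of vector parts.
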