Addgene plasmid #126149: pBbE10k-RFP
Purpose: Constitutive expression vector for Escherichia coli. BglBrick compatible.
Depositing lab: Nigel Scrutton. Depositing organization: University of Manchester. Publication: SelProm: A Queryable and Predictive Expression Vector Selection Tool for Escherichia coli. Jervis AJ, Carbonell P, Taylor S, Sung R, Dunstan MS, Robinson CJ, Breitling R, Takano E, Scrutton NS. ACS Synth Biol. 2019 Mar 18. doi: 10.1021/acssynbio.8b00399. PubMed 30870592.
Backbone
  Vector backbone: pBb
  Backbone size w/o insert (bp): 2181
  Vector type: Bacterial Expression, Synthetic Biology
Growth in bacteria
  Bacterial resistance: Kanamycin, 50 μg/mL
  Growth temperature: 37°C
  Growth strain: DH5alpha
  Copy number: High Copy
Gene/Insert
  Gene/Insert name: RFP
  Species: Synthetic
  Insert size (bp): 678
  Promoter: J23116
  Cloning method: Unknown
  Sequencing primers: 5′ CTGCGCCATCAGATCCTTGG
Terms and licenses: Academic/Nonprofit Terms; Industry Terms: Not Available to Industry
Depositor comments: Cloning method was In-Fusion.
How to cite: pBbE10k-RFP was a gift from Nigel Scrutton (Addgene plasmid # 126149 ; http://n2t.net/addgene:126149 ; RRID:Addgene_126149)
